>Addgene plasmid #221755 | pMRXIP-GFP-PKD C1ab | addgene full sequence | sequence record 443429 | Addgene NGS Result
TCCGCGTTACATAACTTACGGTAAATGGCCCGCCTGGCTGACCGCCCAACGACCCCCGCCCATTGACGTC
AATAATGACGTATGTTCCCATAGTAACGCCAATAGGGACTTTCCATTGACGTCAATGGGTGGAGTATTTA
CGGTAAACTGCCCACTTGGCAGTACATCAAGTGTATCATATGCCAAGTACGCCCCCTATTGACGTCAATG
ACGGTAAATGGCCCGCCTGGCATTATGCCCAGTACATGACCTTATGGGACTTTCCTACTTGGCAGTACAT
CTACGTATTAGTCATCGCTATTACCATGCTAGAGAACCATCAGATGTTTCCAGGGTGCCCCAAGGACCTG
AAATGACCCTGTGCCTTATTTGAACTAACCAATCAGTTCGCTTCTCGCTTCTGTTCGCGCGCTTCTGCTC
CCCGAGCTCAATAAAAGAGCCCACAACCCCTCACTCGGCGCGCCAGTCCTCCGATTGACTGAGTCGCCCG
GGTACCCGTGTATCCAATAAACCCTCTTGCAGTTGCATCCGACTTGTGGTCTCGCTGTTCCTTGGGAGGG
TCTCCTCTGAGTGATTGACTACCCGTCAGCGGGGGTCTTTCATTTGGGGGCTCGTCCGGGATCGGGAGAC
CCCTGCCCAGGGACCACCGACCCACCACCGGGAGGTAAGCTGGCCAGCAACTTATCTGTGTCTGTCCGAT
TGTCTAGTGTCTATGACTGATTTTATGCGCCTGCGTCGGTACTAGTTAGCTAACTAGCTCTGTATCTGGC
GGACCCGTGGTGGAACTGACGAGTTCGGAACACCCGGCCGCAACCCTGGGAGACGTCCCAGGGACTTCGG
GGGCCGTTTTTGTGGCCCGACCTGAGTCCAAAAATCCCGATCGTTTTGGACTCTTTGGTGCACCCCCCTT
AGAGGAGGGATATGTGGTTCTGGTAGGAGACGAGAACCTAAAACAGTTCCCGCCTCCGTCTGAATTTTTG
CTTTCGGTTTGGGACCGAAGCCGCGCCGCGCGTCTTGTCTGCTGCAGCATCGTTCTGTGTTGTCTCTGTC
TGACTGTGTTTCTGTATTTGTCTGAAAATATGGGCCCGGGCCAGACTGTTACCACTCCCTTAAGTTTGAC
CTTAGGTCACTGGAAAGATGTCGAGCGGATCGCTCACAACCAGTCGGTAGATGTCAAGAAGAGACGTTGG
GTTACCTTCTGCTCTGCAGAATGGCCAACCTTTAACGTCGGATGGCCGCGAGACGGCACCTTTAACCGAG
ACCTCATCACCCAGGTTAAGATCAAGGTCTTTTCACCTGGCCCGCATGGACACCCAGACCAGGTCCCCTA
CATCGTGACCTGGGAAGCCTTGGCTTTTGACCCCCCTCCCTGGGTCAAGCCCTTTGTACACCCTAAGCCT
CCGCCTCCTCTTCCTCCATCCGCCCCGTCTCTCCCCCTTGAACCTCCTCGTTCGACCCCGCCTCGATCCT
CCCTTTATCCAGCCCTCACTCCTTCTCTAGGCGCCCCCATATGGCCATATGAGATCTTATATGGGGCACC
CCCGCCCCTTGTAAACTTCCCTGACCCTGACATGACAAGAGTTACTAACAGCCCCTCTCTCCAAGCTCAC
TTACAGGCTCTCTACTTAGTCCAGCACGAAGTCTGGAGACCTCTGGCGGCAGCCTACCAAGAACAACTGG
ACCGACCGGTGGTACCTCACCCTTACCGAGTCGGCGACACAGTGTGGGTCCGCCGACACCAGACTAAGAA
CCTAGAACCTCGCTGGAAAGGACCTTACACAGTCCTGCTGACCACCCCCACCGCCCTCAAAGTAGACGGC
ATCGCAGCTTGGATACACGCCGCCCACGTGAAGGCTGCCGACCCCGGGGGTGGACCATCCTCTAGACTGC
CGGATCTGCCATCGATTAATTGAATTCATGGCTCTGCAGAAAAAGTTGGAAGAGCTTGAGCTGGATGAGG
CACCGGTCGCCACCGCGGTGAGCAAGGGCGAGGAGCTGTTCACCGGGGTGGTGCCCATCCTGGTCGAGCT
GGACGGCGACGTAAACGGCCACAAGTTCAGCGTGTCCGGCGAGGGCGAGGGCGATGCCACCTACGGCAAG
CTGACCCTGAAGTTCATCTGCACCACCGGCAAGCTGCCCGTGCCCTGGCCCACCCTCGTGACCACCCTGA
CCTACGGCGTGCAGTGCTTCAGCCGCTACCCCGACCACATGAAGCAGCACGACTTCTTCAAGTCCGCCAT
GCCCGAAGGCTACGTCCAGGAGCGCACCATCTTCTTCAAGGACGACGGCAACTACAAGACCCGCGCCGAG
GTGAAGTTCGAGGGCGACACCCTGGTGAACCGCATCGAGCTGAAGGGCATCGACTTCAAGGAGGACGGCA
ACATCCTGGGGCACAAGCTGGAGTACAACTACAACAGCCACAACGTCTATATCATGGCCGACAAGCAGAA
GAACGGCATCAAGGTGAACTTCAAGATCCGCCACAACATCGAGGACGGCAGCGTGCAGCTCGCCGACCAC
TACCAGCAGAACACCCCCATCGGCGACGGCCCCGTGCTGCTGCCCGACAACCACTACCTGAGCACCCAGT
CCGCCCTGAGCAAAGACCCCAACGAGAAGCGCGATCACATGGTCCTGCTGGAGTTCGTGACCGCCGCCGG
GATCACTCTCGGCATGGACGAGCTGTACAAGTCCGGACTCAGATCTCGAGCTCAAGCTTCGAATTCAACT
AGTGAAGACTTCCAGATCCGGCCCCATGCTCTCTTCGTTCATTCATACAGAGCCCCAGCTTTCTGTGATC
ACTGTGGAGAAATGCTGTGGGGGCTGGTGCGTCAAGGCCTTAAATGTGAAGGATGTGGTCTGAATTACCA
TAAGAGATGTGCATTTAAAATCCCCAACAATTGCAGTGGAGTTAGAAGGAGAAGACTCTCCAATGTGTCC
CTCGCTGGACTCGGTACTGTCCGCACAGCATCGGCTGAGTTCTCCACCAGTGTCCCTGATGAGCCTTTAC
TGTCTCCTGTGAGCCCTGGCTTTGAGCAAAAGTCTCCATCTGAGTCATTTATCGGCCGTGAGAAGAGGTC
AAATTCGCAGTCATACATCGGACGGCCGATTCAGCTCGACAAGCTCCTGATGTCTAAGGTGAAGGTGCCA
CACACCTTTGTCATCCACTCCTACACACGGCCCACGGTCTGCCAGTTCTGTAAGAAGCTCCTCAAGGGCC
TCTTCCGGCAGGGCTTGCAGTGCAAAGATTGCAGATTCGACTGTCACAAACGCTGCGCACCAAAAGTACC
AAACAACTGCTTGGGTGAAGTGACCATCAATGGAGAATTACTTAGCCCTGGTGCAGAATCTTAAGAATTC
ACGCGTTCGCGAGTTAACGGATCCCTCGAGCGGCCGCTACGTAAATTCCGCCCCCCCCCCTAACGTTACT
GGCCGAAGCCGCTTGGAATAAGGCCGGTGTGCGTTTGTCTATATGTTATTTTCCACCATATTGCCGTCTT
TTGGCAATGTGAGGGCCCGGAAACCTGGCCCTGTCTTCTTGACGAGCATTCCTAGGGGTCTTTCCCCTCT
CGCCAAAGGAATGCAAGGTCTGTTGAATGTCGTGAAGGAAGCAGTTCCTCTGGAAGCTTCTTGAAGACAA
ACAACGTCTGTAGCGACCCTTTGCAGGCAGCGGAACCCCCCACCTGGCGACAGGTGCCTCTGCGGCCAAA
AGCCACGTGTATAAGATACACCTGCAAAGGCGGCACAACCCCAGTGCCACGTTGTGAGTTGGATAGTTGT
GGAAAGAGTCAAATGGCTCTCCTCAAGCGTATTCAACAAGGGGCTGAAGGATGCCCAGAAGGTACCCCAT
TGTATGGGATCTGATCTGGGGCCTCGGTGCACATGCTTTACATGTGTTTAGTCGAGGTTAAAAAAACGTC
TAGGCCCCCCGAACCACGGGGACGTGGTTTTCCTTTGAAAAACACGATGATAATATGGCCACAACCATGA
CCGAGTACAAGCCCACGGTGCGCCTCGCCACCCGCGACGACGTCCCCCGGGCCGTACGCACCCTCGCCGC
CGCGTTCGCCGACTACCCCGCCACGCGCCACACCGTCGACCCGGACCGCCACATCGAGCGGGTCACCGAG
CTGCAAGAACTCTTCCTCACGCGCGTCGGGCTCGACATCGGCAAGGTGTGGGTCGCGGACGACGGCGCCG
CGGTGGCGGTCTGGACCACGCCGGAGAGCGTCGAAGCGGGGGCGGTGTTCGCCGAGATCGGCCCGCGCAT
GGCCGAGTTGAGCGGTTCCCGGCTGGCCGCGCAGCAACAGATGGAAGGCCTCCTGGCGCCGCACCGGCCC
AAGGAGCCCGCGTGGTTCCTGGCCACCGTCGGCGTCTCGCCCGACCACCAGGGCAAGGGTCTGGGCAGCG
CCGTCGTGCTCCCCGGAGTGGAGGCGGCCGAGCGCGCCGGGGTGCCCGCCTTCCTGGAGACCTCCGCGCC
CCGCAACCTCCCCTTCTACGAGCGGCTCGGCTTCACCGTCACCGCCGACGTCGAGGTGCCCGAAGGACCG
CGCACCTGGTGCATGACCCGCAAGCCCGGTGCCTGACGCCCGCCCCACGACCCGCAGCGCCCGACCGAAA
GGAGCGCACGACCCCATGGCTCGACGATAAAATAAAAGATTTTATTTAGTCTCCAGAAAAAGGGGGGAAT
GAAAGACCCCACCTGTAGGTTTGGCAAGCTAGCTTAAGTAACGCCATTTTGCAAGGCATGGAAAAATACA
TAACTGAGAATAGAGAAGTTCAGATCAAGGTCAGGAACAGATGGAACAGCTGAATATGGGCCAAACAGGA
TATCTGTGGTAAGCAGTTCCTGCCCCGGCTCAGGGCCAAGAACAGATGGAACAGCTGAATATGGGCCAAA
CAGGATATCTGTGGTAAGCAGTTCCTGCCCCGGCTCAGGGCCAAGAACAGATGGTCCCCAGATGCGGTCC
AGCCCTCAGCAGTTTCTAGAGAACCATCAGATGTTTCCAGGGTGCCCCAAGGACCTGAAATGACCCTGTG
CCTTATTTGAACTAACCAATCAGTTCGCTTCTCGCTTCTGTTCGCGCGCTTCTGCTCCCCGAGCTCAATA
AAAGAGCCCACAACCCCTCACTCGGCGCGCCAGTCCTCCGATTGACTGAGTCGCCCGGGTACCCGTGTAT
CCAATAAACCCTCTTGCAGTTGCATCCGACTTGTGGTCTCGCTGTTCCTTGGGAGGGTCTCCTCTGAGTG
ATTGACTACCCGTCAGCGGGGGTCTTTCACATGCAGCATGTATCAAAATTAATTTGGTTTTTTTTCTTAA
GTATTTACATTAAATGGCCATAGTTGCATTAATGAATCGGCCAACGCGCGGGGAGAGGCGGTTTGCGTAT
TGGGCGCTCTTCCGCTTCCTCGCTCACTGACTCGCTGCGCTCGGTCGTTCGGCTGCGGCGAGCGGTATCA
GCTCACTCAAAGGCGGTAATACGGTTATCCACAGAATCAGGGGATAACGCAGGAAAGAACATGTGAGCAA
AAGGCCAGCAAAAGGCCAGGAACCGTAAAAAGGCCGCGTTGCTGGCGTTTTTCCATAGGCTCCGCCCCCC
TGACGAGCATCACAAAAATCGACGCTCAAGTCAGAGGTGGCGAAACCCGACAGGACTATAAAGATACCAG
GCGTTTCCCCCTGGAAGCTCCCTCGTGCGCTCTCCTGTTCCGACCCTGCCGCTTACCGGATACCTGTCCG
CCTTTCTCCCTTCGGGAAGCGTGGCGCTTTCTCATAGCTCACGCTGTAGGTATCTCAGTTCGGTGTAGGT
CGTTCGCTCCAAGCTGGGCTGTGTGCACGAACCCCCCGTTCAGCCCGACCGCTGCGCCTTATCCGGTAAC
TATCGTCTTGAGTCCAACCCGGTAAGACACGACTTATCGCCACTGGCAGCAGCCACTGGTAACAGGATTA
GCAGAGCGAGGTATGTAGGCGGTGCTACAGAGTTCTTGAAGTGGTGGCCTAACTACGGCTACACTAGAAG
AACAGTATTTGGTATCTGCGCTCTGCTGAAGCCAGTTACCTTCGGAAAAAGAGTTGGTAGCTCTTGATCC
GGCAAACAAACCACCGCTGGTAGCGGTGGTTTTTTTGTTTGCAAGCAGCAGATTACGCGCAGAAAAAAAG
GATCTCAAGAAGATCCTTTGATCTTTTCTACGGGGTCTGACGCTCAGTGGAACGAAAACTCACGTTAAGG
GATTTTGGTCATGAGATTATCAAAAAGGATCTTCACCTAGATCCTTTTGCGGCCGGCCGCAAATCAATCT
AAAGTATATATGAGTAAACTTGGTCTGACAGTTACCAATGCTTAATCAGTGAGGCACCTATCTCAGCGAT
CTGTCTATTTCGTTCATCCATAGTTGCCTGACTCCCCGTCGTGTAGATAACTACGATACGGGAGGGCTTA
CCATCTGGCCCCAGTGCTGCAATGATACCGCGAGACCCACGCTCACCGGCTCCAGATTTATCAGCAATAA
ACCAGCCAGCCGGAAGGGCCGAGCGCAGAAGTGGTCCTGCAACTTTATCCGCCTCCATCCAGTCTATTAA
TTGTTGCCGGGAAGCTAGAGTAAGTAGTTCGCCAGTTAATAGTTTGCGCAACGTTGTTGCCATTGCTACA
GGCATCGTGGTGTCACGCTCGTCGTTTGGTATGGCTTCATTCAGCTCCGGTTCCCAACGATCAAGGCGAG
TTACATGATCCCCCATGTTGTGCAAAAAAGCGGTTAGCTCCTTCGGTCCTCCGATCGTTGTCAGAAGTAA
GTTGGCCGCAGTGTTATCACTCATGGTTATGGCAGCACTGCATAATTCTCTTACTGTCATGCCATCCGTA
AGATGCTTTTCTGTGACTGGTGAGTACTCAACCAAGTCATTCTGAGAATAGTGTATGCGGCGACCGAGTT
GCTCTTGCCCGGCGTCAACACGGGATAATACCGCGCCACATAGCAGAACTTTAAAAGTGCTCATCATTGG
AAAACGTTCTTCGGGGCGAAAACTCTCAAGGATCTTACCGCTGTTGAGATCCAGTTCGATGTAACCCACT
CGTGCACCCAACTGATCTTCAGCATCTTTTACTTTCACCAGCGTTTCTGGGTGAGCAAAAACAGGAAGGC
AAAATGCCGCAAAAAAGGGAATAAGGGCGACACGGAAATGTTGAATACTCATACTCTTCCTTTTTCAATA
TTATTGAAGCATTTATCAGGGTTATTGTCTCATGAGCGGATACATATTTGAATGTATTTAGAAAAATAAA
CAAATAGGGGTTCCGCGCACATTTCCCCGAAAAGTGCCACCTGACGTCTAAGAAACCATTATTATCATGA
CATTAACCTATAAAAATAGGCGTATCACGAGGCCCTTTCGTCTTCACTCGAGGAGCTTGGCCCATTGCAT
ACGTTGTATCCATATCATAATATGTACATTTATATTGGCTCATGTCCAACATTACCGCCATGTTGACATT
GATTATTGACTAGTTATTAATAGTAATCAATTACGGGGTCATTAGTTCATAGCCCATATATGGAGT
Features (pLannotate 1.2.2; 14 found; start..end, strand, type, name):
    309..604     +  LTR            3' LTR (ΔU3) (fragment): self-inactivating 3' long terminal repeat (LTR) from Moloney murine leukemia virus
    667..1024    +  misc_feature   MMLV Ψ: packaging signal of Moloney murine leukemia virus (MMLV)
   1089..1505    +  CDS            gag (truncated): truncated Moloney murine leukemia virus (MMLV) gag gene lacking the start codon
   1515..1889    +  misc_feature   pol region: Moloney murine leukemia virus (MMLV) pol region containing the splice acceptor site
   1977..2692    +  CDS            EGFP (fragment): the original enhanced GFP (Yang et al., 1996) mammalian codon-optimized
   2716..3351    +  CDS            Prkd1 (fragment): KPCD1_MOUSE - Also known as Pkcm, Pkd, Prkcm. Experimental evidence at protein level: Swiss-Prot protein existence level 1. Serine/threonine-protein kinase that converts transient diacylglycerol (DAG) signals into prolonged physiological effects downstream of PKC, and is involved in the regulation of MAPK8/JNK1 and Ras signaling, Golgi membrane integrity and trafficking, cell survival through NF-kappa-B activation, cell migration, cell differentiation by mediating HDAC7 nuclear export, cell proliferation via MAPK1/3 (ERK1/2) signaling, and plays a role in cardiac hypertrophy, VEGFA-induced ang
   3511..3973    +  misc_feature   IRES: internal ribosome entry site (IRES) of the encephalomyocarditis virus (EMCV)
   3987..4586    +  CDS            PuroR: puromycin N-acetyltransferase; pac from Streptomyces alboniger; confers resistance to puromycin
   4688..5279    +  LTR            LTR: long terminal repeat from Moloney murine leukemia virus
   5345..5397    -  CDS            lacI (fragment): lac repressor; lacI; The lac repressor binds to the lac operator to inhibit transcription in E. coli. This inhibition can be relieved by adding lactose or isopropyl-β-D-thiogalactopyranoside (IPTG).
   5580..6168    -  rep_origin     ori: high-copy-number ColE1/pMB1/pBR322/pUC origin of replication
   6332..7192    -  CDS            AmpR: β-lactamase; bla; confers resistance to ampicillin, carbenicillin, and related antibiotics
   7193..7297    -  promoter       AmpR promoter: bla
   7485..308     +  enhancer       CMV enhancer (across the origin): human cytomegalovirus immediate early enhancer
