[The description below was written by a language model from this plasmid's Addgene catalogue record and pLannotate feature annotations shown in this document.]
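Description:
pMRXIP-GFP-PKD C1ab is a Moloney murine leukemia virus-based retroviral vector built on the pMRX-IP backbone for stable expression of a GFP-tagged lipid-binding probe in mammalian cells. In bacteria it is maintained through a high-copy ColE1/pUC-type origin and an ampicillin resistance gene driven by its own bla promoter. The catalogue lists a total size of about 7.3 kb, whereas the sequenced record used for annotation is about 7.6 kb; the record does not explain this difference.

The viral portion begins with a CMV enhancer abutting a partial LTR segment, an arrangement consistent with a hybrid 5' LTR that drives genomic RNA production in packaging cells, although the annotation tool labels this fragment by similarity to a ΔU3 3' LTR. It is followed by the MMLV Ψ packaging signal, a truncated gag lacking its start codon, and a pol region carrying a splice acceptor, which together support efficient encapsidation and expression of the transcript. No separate internal promoter is annotated, so the payload appears to be transcribed from the LTR.

The payload is EGFP fused at the N terminus of mouse Prkd1 (protein kinase D1) residues 138–343, the region the construct name designates C1ab, i.e. the tandem C1 domains of a kinase that responds to diacylglycerol. Downstream, an EMCV IRES allows the puromycin N-acetyltransferase gene to be translated from the same mRNA, so puromycin selection enriches for transduced cells expressing the fusion. A full MMLV LTR closes the provirus. The associated publication concerns lipid-dependent regulation of syntaxin 17 recruitment to autophagosomes, suggesting use as a fluorescent membrane lipid reporter in live-cell imaging, though the record itself states only stable expression.
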