Addgene plasmid #221755: pMRXIP-GFP-PKD C1ab
Purpose: Stable expression of GFP-PKD C1ab in mammalian cells
Depositing lab: Noboru Mizushima. Depositing organization: The University of Tokyo. Publication: Syntaxin 17 recruitment to mature autophagosomes is temporally regulated by PI4P accumulation. Shinoda S, Sakai Y, Matsui T, Uematsu M, Koyama-Honda I, Sakamaki JI, Yamamoto H, Mizushima N. Elife. 2024 Jun 4;12:RP92189. doi: 10.7554/eLife.92189. PubMed 38831696.
Backbone
  Vector backbone: pMRX-IP
  Backbone manufacturer: Dr.Shoji Yamaoka of Tokyo Medical and Dental University
  Backbone size w/o insert (bp): 6137
  Total vector size (bp): 7308
  Vector type: Mammalian Expression, Retroviral
  Selectable markers: Puromycin
Growth in bacteria
  Bacterial resistance: Ampicillin, 100 μg/mL
  Growth temperature: 37°C
  Growth strain: NEB Stable
  Growth instructions: 100 μg/mL
  Copy number: High Copy
Gene/Insert
  Gene/Insert name: Prkd1(138-343)
  Species: M. musculus (mouse)
  Insert size (bp): 627
  Mutation: amino acids 138-343
  GenBank ID: NM_001382814
  Entrez Gene: Prkd1 (a.k.a. PKD, PKD1, Pkcm, Prkcm, nPKC-D1, nPKC-mu)
  Tag / fusion protein: GFP (N terminal on insert)
  Cloning method: Gibson Cloning
  Sequencing primers: 5′ TGCCATCGATTAATTGAATTCATGGCTCTGCAGAAAAAGTTG; 3′ AACTCGCGAACGCGTGAATTCttaaGATTCTGCACCAGGGCTAAG
Terms and licenses: Academic/Nonprofit Terms; Industry Terms: Not Available to Industry
How to cite: pMRXIP-GFP-PKD C1ab was a gift from Noboru Mizushima (Addgene plasmid # 221755 ; http://n2t.net/addgene:221755 ; RRID:Addgene_221755)
